Addgene plasmid #174401: pWSK129-stm2585
Purpose: S. Typhimurium stm2585 (sarA/steE) flanked with endogenous regulatory sequences (786bp on 5' and 28bp on 3' end) for bacterial expression.
Depositing lab: Dennis Ko. Depositing organization: Duke University. Publication: The Salmonella Secreted Effector SarA/SteE Mimics Cytokine Receptor Signaling to Activate STAT3. Gibbs KD, Washington EJ, Jaslow SL, Bourgeois JS, Foster MW, Guo R, Brennan RG, Ko DC. Cell Host Microbe. 2020 Jan 8;27(1):129-139.e4. doi: 10.1016/j.chom.2019.11.012. Epub 2019 Dec 31. PubMed 31901521.
Backbone
  Vector backbone: pWSK129
  Vector type: Bacterial Expression
Growth in bacteria
  Bacterial resistance: Kanamycin, 50 μg/mL
  Growth temperature: 37°C
  Growth strain: DH5alpha
  Copy number: Low Copy
Gene/Insert
  Gene/Insert name: sarA (alt names: stm2585; steE)
  Species: Salmonella enterica ser. Typhimurium
  Insert size (bp): 1360
  Cloning method: Restriction Enzyme; 5′ cloning site NotI (not destroyed); 3′ cloning site ApaI (not destroyed)
  Sequencing primers: 5′ M13-rev; 3′ M13-fwd and T7
Resource information
  A portion of this plasmid was derived from a plasmid made by: From Sarah Jaslow (Jaslow et al. 2018)
Terms and licenses: Academic/Nonprofit Terms; Industry Terms: Not Available to Industry
How to cite: pWSK129-stm2585 was a gift from Dennis Ko (Addgene plasmid # 174401 ; http://n2t.net/addgene:174401 ; RRID:Addgene_174401)
