[The description below was written by a language model from this plasmid's Addgene catalogue record and pLannotate feature annotations shown in this document.]
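Description:
pWSK129-stm2585 is a low-copy bacterial expression plasmid built on the pWSK129 backbone, carrying the Salmonella enterica serovar Typhimurium gene stm2585 (also called sarA or steE) together with its native flanking regulatory DNA. The sequenced plasmid is about 8.1 kb. It replicates through the pSC101 origin and the Rep101 (RepA) protein that this origin requires, which accounts for the low copy number. Selection is by kanamycin, conferred by an aph(3')-Ia KanR cassette flanked by remnants of Tn903 transposase sequence. An f1 origin is also present. The annotation picks up short fragments of chloramphenicol and tetracycline resistance genes, an RSF origin and lacI; these are partial and appear to be non-functional leftovers from construction of the backbone.

The roughly 1.36 kb insert sits between NotI and ApaI in a pBluescript-type polylinker that interrupts lacZα and is bracketed by T3 and T7 promoters, with the lac promoter, operator and CAP site upstream. The sarA coding sequence is annotated as a 540 bp open reading frame, preceded by 786 bp of endogenous upstream sequence and followed by 28 bp of downstream sequence. Expression is therefore intended to come from the gene's own regulatory region rather than from a strong heterologous promoter, although the insert lies in the same orientation as the lac promoter. No epitope tag or reporter is recorded. This near-native, low-copy design suits expression of the secreted effector in bacteria. The associated study concerns SarA/SteE mimicking cytokine receptor signalling to activate host STAT3. Complementation of Salmonella mutants is a plausible use, though the record does not state it.
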