Features (pLannotate 1.2.2; 19 found; start..end, strand, type, name):
    273..1088    +  CDS            KanR: aminoglycoside phosphotransferase; aph(3')-Ia; confers resistance to kanamycin in bacteria or G418 (Geneticin®) in eukaryotes
   1229..1504    +  CDS            TRA2_ECOLX (fragment): Protein predicted: Swiss-Prot protein existence level 4. Required for transposition of transposon Tn903. From Escherichia coli.
   1948..2393    -  CDS            CmR (fragment): chloramphenicol acetyltransferase; cat; confers resistance to chloramphenicol
   2397..2525    +  rep_origin     RSF ori (fragment): Plasmids containing the RSF 1030 origin of replication can be propagated in E. coli cells that contain additional plasmids with compatible origins.
   2527..2619    +  CDS            lacI (fragment): lac repressor; lacI; The lac repressor binds to the lac operator to inhibit transcription in E. coli. This inhibition can be relieved by adding lactose or isopropyl-β-D-thiogalactopyranoside (IPTG).
   2632..2653    +  protein_bind   CAP binding site: CAP binding activates transcription in the presence of cAMP. E. coli catabolite activator protein
   2668..2698    +  promoter       lac promoter: promoter for the E. coli lac operon
   2706..2722    +  protein_bind   lac operator: The lac repressor binds to the lac operator to inhibit transcription in E. coli. This inhibition can be relieved by adding lactose or isopropyl-β-D-thiogalactopyranoside (IPTG). lac repressor encoded by lacI
   2767..2785    +  promoter       T3 promoter: promoter for bacteriophage T3 RNA polymerase
   2798..2827    +  misc_feature   MCS (fragment): pBluescript multiple cloning site
   3610..4149    +  CDS            sarA: SARA_SALT1 - Also known as gogC From Salmonella typhimurium (strain 14028s / SGSC 2262).
   4201..4219    -  promoter       T7 promoter: promoter for bacteriophage T7 RNA polymerase
   4227..4382    +  CDS            lacZα (fragment): LacZα fragment of β-galactosidase; lacZ fragment
   4387..4815    +  rep_origin     f1 ori (sequence partly withheld): f1 bacteriophage origin of replication; arrow indicates direction of (+) strand synthesis
   4826..5450    +  CDS            TcR (fragment): tetracycline efflux protein; tet; confers resistance to tetracycline
   5815..6037    +  rep_origin     pSC101 ori: low-copy replication origin that requires the Rep101 protein
   6085..7035    +  CDS            Rep101: RepA protein needed for replication with the pSC101 origin; rep101
   7790..7912    -  CDS            TRA2_ECOLX (fragment): Protein predicted: Swiss-Prot protein existence level 4. Required for transposition of transposon Tn903. From Escherichia coli.
   7906..88      -  CDS            TRA2_ECOLX (fragment) (across the origin): Protein predicted: Swiss-Prot protein existence level 4. Required for transposition of transposon Tn903. From Escherichia coli.
>Addgene plasmid #174401 | pWSK129-stm2585 | addgene full sequence | sequence record 341035 | Addgene NGS Result
CATCATCCAGCCAGAAAGTGAGGGAGCCACGGTTGATGAGAGCTTTGTTGTAGGTGGACCAGTTGGTGAT
TTTGAACTTTTGCTTTGCCACGGAACGGTCTGCGTTGTCGGGAAGATGCGTGATCTGATCCTTCAACTCA
GCAAAAGTTCGATTTATTCAACAAAGCCACGTTGTGTCTCAAAATCTCTGATGTTACATTGCACAAGATA
AAAATATATCATCATGAACAATAAAACTGTCTGCTTACATAAACAGTAATACAAGGGGTGTTATGAGCCA
TATTCAACGGGAAACGTCTTGCTCGAGGCCGCGATTAAATTCCAACATGGATGCTGATTTATATGGGTAT
AAATGGGCTCGCGATAATGTCGGGCAATCAGGTGCGACAATCTATCGATTGTATGGGAAGCCCGATGCGC
CAGAGTTGTTTCTGAAACATGGCAAAGGTAGCGTTGCCAATGATGTTACAGATGAGATGGTCAGACTAAA
CTGGCTGACGGAATTTATGCCTCTTCCGACCATCAAGCATTTTATCCGTACTCCTGATGATGCATGGTTA
CTCACCACTGCGATCCCCGGGAAAACAGCATTCCAGGTATTAGAAGAATATCCTGATTCAGGTGAAAATA
TTGTTGATGCGCTGGCAGTGTTCCTGCGCCGGTTGCATTCGATTCCTGTTTGTAATTGTCCTTTTAACAG
CGATCGCGTATTTCGTCTCGCTCAGGCGCAATCACGAATGAATAACGGTTTGGTTGATGCGAGTGATTTT
GATGACGAGCGTAATGGCTGGCCTGTTGAACAAGTCTGGAAAGAAATGCATAAGCTTTTGCCATTCTCAC
CGGATTCAGTCGTCACTCATGGTGATTTCTCACTTGATAACCTTATTTTTGACGAGGGGAAATTAATAGG
TTGTATTGATGTTGGACGAGTCGGAATCGCAGACCGATACCAGGATCTTGCCATCCTATGGAACTGCCTC
GGTGAGTTTTCTCCTTCATTACAGAAACGGCTTTTTCAAAAATATGGTATTGATAATCCTGATATGAATA
AATTGCAGTTTCATTTGATGCTCGATGAGTTTTTCTAATCAGAATTGGTTAATTGGTTGTAACACTGGCA
GAGCATTACGCTGACTTGACGGGACGGCGGCTTTGTTGAATAAATCGAACTTTTGCTGAGTTGAAGGATC
AGATCACGCATCTTCCCGACAACGCAGACCGTTCCGTGGCAAAGCAAAAGTTCAAAATCACCAACTGGTC
CACCTACAACAAAGCTCTCATCAACCGTGGCTCCCTCACTTTCTGGCTGGATGATGGGGCGATTCAGGCC
TGGTATGAGTCAGCAACACCTTCTTCACGAGGCAGACCTCAGCGCTATTCTGACCTTGCCATCACGACTG
TGCTGGTCATTAAACGCGTATTCAGGCTGACCCTGCGCGCTGCGCAGGGCTTTATTGATTCCATTTTTAC
ACTGATGAATGTTCCGTTGCGCTGCCCGGATTACCTGCATATTAAAGAGCTGTATGTTTCTCAGTGCGAT
CGAAATAAGGGCACGGGTAAAGCGATAATGCGCTTTATAGCCCGGCTTGCGCTTGAACAGGAATGCCTTA
GCCTTAGCTGGAACGCTGAAAAATCCAACCCCGGCGCTAACCGTTTTTATCAGGCTCTGGGAGGCAGAAT
AAATGATCATATCGTCAATTATTACCTCCACGGGGAGAGCCTGAGCAAACTGGCCTCAGGCATTTGAGAA
GCACACGGTCACACTGCTTCCGGTAGTCAATAAACCGGTAAACCAGCAATAGACATAAGCGGCTATTTAA
CGACCCTGCCCTGAACCGACGACCGGGTCGAATTTGCTTTCGAATTTCTGCCATTCATCCGCTTATTATC
ACTTATTCAGGCGTAGCAACCAGGCGTTTAAGGGCACCAATAACTGCCTTAAAAAAATTACGCCCCGCCC
TGCCACTCATCGCAGTACTGTTGTAATTCATTAAGCATTCTGCCGACATGGAAGCCATCACAAACGGCAT
GATGAACCTGAATCGCCAGCGGCATCAGCACCTTGTCGCCTTGCGTATAATATTTGCCCATGGTGAAAAC
GGGGGCGAAGAAGTTGTCCATATTGGCCACGTTTAAATCAAAACTGGTGAAACTCACCCAGGGATTGGCT
GAGACGAAAAACATATTCTCAATAAACCCTTTAGGGAAATAGGCCAGGTTTTCACCGTAACACGCCACAT
CTTGCGAATATATGTGTAGAAACTGCCGGAAATCGTCGTGGTATTCACTCCAGAGCGATGAAAACGTTTC
AGTTTGCTCATGGAAAACGGTGTAACAAGGGTGAACACTATCCCATATCACCAGCTCACCGTCTTTCATT
GCCATACGGAATTGATCTCACATGTTCTTTCCTGCGTTATCCCCTGATTCTGTGGATAACCGTATTACCG
CCTTTGAGTGAGCTGATACCGCTCGCCGCAGCCGAACGACCGAGCGCAGCGAGTCAGTGAGCGAGGAAGC
GGAAGAGCGCCCAATACGCAAACCGCCTCTCCCCGCGCGTTGGCCGATTCATTAATGCAGCTGGCACGAC
AGGTTTCCCGACTGGAAAGCGGGCAGTGAGCGCAACGCAATTAATGTGAGTTAGCTCACTCATTAGGCAC
CCCAGGCTTTACACTTTATGCTTCCGGCTCGTATGTTGTGTGGAATTGTGAGCGGATAACAATTTCACAC
AGGAAACAGCTATGACCATGATTACGCCAAGCGCGCAATTAACCCTCACTAAAGGGAACAAAAGCTGGAG
CTCCACCGCGGTGGCGGCCGCTCTAGACTACATGCCAACTTTACTTAGTATCATATTTTCTTGCTACATA
TCTGTTTGGCAAGGGTATGAATAAAAAACAAGATTAATTTAATTGATATCGCAACAGATAAGCACCTGCA
TTTATCTTTAAACTTTTTTATGGCCAACCAGATTTTTCACCATCTGCGCACGTTTATTCGGGCATGCGTT
GAAAACCTGCAAAAAAAGAAAAATATCGATGCTTATTATTTTTTCTTTAATTAAATTTTCGCTCAACAAA
CTTAATTATTAATCCAATGACAGTGAAGTGTGAACTATGCTGAGCATAAACGACATCAATAGCAAGGGCA
AGGGCAAGGGCAAGGGCAAGGGCAAGGGCAAGGGCAAGGGCAAGGGCAATCTGAGTATTTACAGGTGAAA
TTATGAAAAATAGTATATTTTTACCATTGCTTCTGGTGCTGTCGGCAACGACCTTTTCGGCATTGGTGAT
GGCTGCCAGTCATTCTCCCCACCAGATAATACAAAACATTTTTCCAGTGGCTGGCCGCCAGATATCCTGA
AGCAACTGAATTGGTCTCAGGTTTGTGGTTGTTAGTATACTGAATATTACTTCAGGATGGCATGTTTTAT
TGACACCAGCCTGATTTTTCACAACGTTATATTACCCGTTTACAGATAATTCCCAGCTAATAAATCAGGA
AGTTCCAGATGTAACAGAAGTTATGAGGTGTATTAATTGATAGGTCTAACAGGCTTGAATTACTTTTCTT
TAAAAACTACTGCATGTAAAAGGGTCTCCTCTTGTTGTGATGAGATTCGTATATATTTATATCTTAGTGA
TTTATGGATCATACTTGTGGTTTTCCTTAGGAGGTAACATGTTTACAATTAATAGTACTAACAGGGTGGC
GAGCACAATCGCTCCATATGCATGTGTAAGCGATGTTAATTTAGAGGACAAGGCTACATTTTTAGATGAA
CATACCTCAATACATGCGAATGATTCTTCTTTGCAATGCTTTGTCTTAAATGATCAGCATGTTCCGCAGA
ATACATTAGCTACAGATGTTGAAGGCTACAATAGAGGATTACAGGAACGTATAAGCCTCGAGTACCAGCC
CCTGGAAAGCATTGTTTTTCTACTCGGCACCCCTGCAGTTTTAGAGACTAAAGAGTCTTTATCATTACCA
GTTTCCCCGGATGCTTTAACCCAAAAACTATTAAGCATTAGTAGCAATGATGAATGTAAATTATCAGGTA
GCACCAGTTGCACTACCCCAGCCAGTCATAACCCACCGTCCGGTTATATCGCTCAATACAGGCATTCTGC
AGAGGTTTTCCCGGATGAATAAAACAAAGCGTTATAAATAGCTGCGCCGAGGGCCCGGTACCCAATTCGC
CCTATAGTGAGTCGTATTACGCGCGCTCACTGGCCGTCGTTTTACAACGTCGTGACTGGGAAAACCCTGG
CGTTACCCAACTTAATCGCCTTGCAGCACATCCCCCTTTCGCCAGCTGGCGTAATAGCGAAGAGGCCCGC
ACCGATCGCCCTTCCCAACAGTTGCGCAGCCTGAATGGCGAATGGG
[124 nt withheld, positions 4387-4510]
C
[91 nt withheld, positions 4512-4602]
A
[49 nt withheld, positions 4604-4652]
CCTTTGACGTTGGAGTCCACGTTCTTT
[37 nt withheld, positions 4680-4716]
ACCCTATCTCGGTCTATTCTTTTGATTTATAAGGGATTTTGCCGATTTCGGCCTATTGGTTAAAAAATGA
GCTGATTTAACAAAAATTTAACGCGAATTTTAACAAAATTCGACCGATGCCCTTGAGAGCCTTCAACCCA
GTCAGCTCCTTCCGGTGGGCGCGGGGCATGACTATCGTCGCCGCACTTATGACTGTCTTCTTTATCATGC
AACTCGTAGGACAGGTGCCGGCAGCGCTCTGGGTCATTTTCGGCGAGGACCGCTTTCGCTGGAGCGCGAC
GATGATCGGCCTGTCGCTTGCGGTATTCGGAATCTTGCACGCCCTCGCTCAAGCCTTCGTCACTGGTCCC
GCCACCAAACGTTTCGGCGAGAAGCAGGCCATTATCGCCGGCATGGCGGCCGACGCGCTGGGCTACGTCT
TGCTGGCGTTCGCGACGCGAGGCTGGATGGCCTTCCCCATTATGATTCTTCTCGCTTCCGGCGGCATCGG
GATGCCCGCGTTGCAGGCCATGCTGTCCAGGCAGGTAGATGACGACCATCAGGGACAGCTTCAAGGATCG
CTCGCGGCTCTTACCAGCCTAACTTCGATCATTGGACCGCTGATCGTCACGGCGATTTATGCCGCCTCGG
CGAGCACATGGAACGGGTTGGCATGGATTGTAGGCGCCGCCCTATACCTTGTCTGCCTCCCCGCGTTGCG
TCGCGGTGCATGGAGCCGGGCCACCTCGACCTGAATGGAAGCCGGCGGCACCTCGCTAACGGATTCACCA
CTCCGCAGACCCGCCATAAAACGCCCTGAGAAGCCCGTGACGGGCTTTTCTTGTATTATGGGTAGTTTCC
TTGCATGAATCCATAAAAGGCGCCTGTAGTGCCATTTACCCCCATTCACTGCCAGAGCCGTGAGCGCAGC
GAACTGAATGTCACGAAAAAGACAGCGACTCAGGTGCCTGATGGTCGGAGACAAAAGGAATATTCAGCGA
TTTGCCCGAGCTTGCGAGGGTGCTACTTAAGCCTTTAGGGTTTTAAGGTCTGTTTTGTAGAGGAGCAAAC
AGCGTTTGCGACATCCTTTTGTAATACTGCGGAACTGACTAAAGTAGTGAGTTATACACAGGGCTGGGAT
CTATTCTTTTTATCTTTTTTTATTCTTTCTTTATTCTATAAATTATAACCACTTGAATATAAACAAAAAA
AACACACAAAGGTCTAGCGGAATTTACAGAGGGTCTAGCAGAATTTACAAGTTTTCCAGCAAAGGTCTAG
CAGAATTTACAGATACCCACAACTCAAAGGAAAAGGACTAGTAATTATCATTGACTAGCCCATCTCAATT
GGTATAGTGATTAAAATCACCTAGACCAATTGAGATGTATGTCTGAATTAGTTGTTTTCAAAGCAAATGA
ACTAGCGATTAGTCGCTATGACTTAACGGAGCATGAAACCAAGCTAATTTTATGCTGTGTGGCACTACTC
AACCCCACGATTGAAAACCCTACAAGGAAAGAACGGACGGTATCGTTCACTTATAACCAATACGCTCAGA
TGATGAACATCAGTAGGGAAAATGCTTATGGTGTATTAGCTAAAGCAACCAGAGAGCTGATGACGAGAAC
TGTGGAAATCAGGAATCCTTTGGTTAAAGGCTTTGAGATTTTCCAGTGGACAAACTATGCCAAGTTCTCA
AGCGAAAAATTAGAATTAGTTTTTAGTGAAGAGATATTGCCTTATCTTTTCCAGTTAAAAAAATTCATAA
AATATAATCTGGAACATGTTAAGTCTTTTGAAAACAAATACTCTATGAGGATTTATGAGTGGTTATTAAA
AGAACTAACACAAAAGAAAACTCACAAGGCAAATATAGAGATTAGCCTTGATGAATTTAAGTTCATGTTA
ATGCTTGAAAATAACTACCATGAGTTTAAAAGGCTTAACCAATGGGTTTTGAAACCAATAAGTAAAGATT
TAAACACTTACAGCAATATGAAATTGGTGGTTGATAAGCGAGGCCGCCCGACTGATACGTTGATTTTCCA
AGTTGAACTAGATAGACAAATGGATCTCGTAACCGAACTTGAGAACAACCAGATAAAAATGAATGGTGAC
AAAATACCAACAACCATTACATCAGATTCCTACCTACATAACGGACTAAGAAAAACACTACACGATGCTT
TAACTGCAAAAATTCAGCTCACCAGTTTTGAGGCAAAATTTTTGAGTGACATGCAAAGTAAGTATGATCT
CAATGGTTCGTTCTCATGGCTCACGCAAAAACAACGAACCACACTAGAGAACATACTGGCTAAATACGGA
AGGATCTGAGGTTCTTATGGCTCTTGTATCTATCAGTGAAGCATCAAGACTAACAAACAAAAGTAGAACA
ACTGTTCACCGTTACATATCAAAGGGAAAACTGTCCATATGCACAGATGAAAACGGTGTAAAAAAGATAG
ATACATCAGAGCTTTTACGAGTTTTTGGTGCATTCAAAGCTGTTCACCATGAACAGATCGACAATGTAAC
AGATGAACAGCATGTAACACCTAATAGAACAGGTGAAACCAGTAAAACAAAGCAACTAGAACATGAAATT
GAACACCTGAGACAACTTGTTACAGCTCAACAGTCACACATAGACAGCCTGAAACAGGCGATGCTGCTTA
TCGAATCAAAGCTGCCGACAACACGGGAGCCAGTGACGCCTCCCGTGGGGAAAAAATCATGGCAATTCTG
GAAGAAATAGCGCTTTCAGCCGGCAAACCGGCTGAAGCCGGATCTGCGATTCTGATAACAAACTAGCAAC
ACCAGAACAGCCCGTTTGCGGGCAGCAAAACCCGTACTTTTGGACGTTCCGGCGGTTTTTTGTGGCGAGT
GGTGTTCGGGCGGTGCGCGCAAGATCCATTATGTTAAACGGGCGAGTTTACATCTCAAAACCGCCCGCTT
AACACCATCAGAAATCCTCAGCGCGATTTTAAGCACCAACCCCCCCCCGTAACACCCAAATCCATACTGA
AAGTGGCTTTGTTGAATAAATCAGATTTCGGGTAAGTCTCCCCCGTAGCGGGTTGTGTTTTCAGGCAATA
CGCACGCTTTCAGGCATACCTGCTTTCGTCATTTTGTTCAGCGCTCGTACCAGGGCCATAGCCTCCGCAA
CCTGACCATCGTAGTCACGCAGCGTCAGTGAACCCCCGAACAGCTGTAATCCGGGCAGCGCAACGGAACA
TTCATCAGTGTAAAAATGGAATCAATAAAGCCCTGCGCAGCGCGCAGGGTCAGCCTGAATACGCGTTTAA
TGACCAGCACAGTCGTGATGGCAAGGTCAGAATAGCGCTGAGGTCTGCCTCGTGAAGAAGGTGTTGCTGA
CTCATACCAGGCCTGAATCGCCC
