>Addgene plasmid #174401 | pWSK129-stm2585 | depositor partial sequence | sequence record 338342 | Lac Promoter to F1 ori (covers MCS)
TTTACACTTTATGCTTCCGGCTCGTATGTTGTGTGGAATTGTGAGCGGATAACAATTTCACACAGGAAAC
AGCTATGACCATGATTACGCCAAGCGCGCAATTAACCCTCACTAAAGGAACAAAAGCTGGAGCTCCACCG
CGGTGGCGGCCGCTCTAGACTACATGCCAACTTTACTTAGTATCATATTTTCTTGCTACATATCTGTTTG
GCAAGGGTATGAATAAAAAACAAGATTAATTTAATTGATATCGCAACAGATAAGCACCTGCATTTATCTT
TAAACTTTTTTATGGCCAACCAGATTTTTCACCATCTGCGCACGTTTATTCGGGCATGCGTTGAAAACCT
GCAAAAAAAGAAAAATATCGATGCTTATTATTTTTTCTTTAATTAAATTTTCGCTCAACAAACTTAATTA
TTAATCCAATGACAGTGAAGTGTGAACTATGCTGAGCATAAACGACATCAATAGCAAGGGCAAGGGCAAG
GGCAAGGGCAAGGGCAAGGGCAAGGGCAAGGGCAAGGGCAATCTGAGTATTTACAGGTGAAATTATGAAA
AATAGTATATTTTTACCATTGCTTCTGGTGCTGTCGGCAACGACCTTTTCGGCATTGGTGATGGCTGCCA
GTCATTCTCCCCACCAGATAATACAAAACATTTTTCCAGTGGCTGGCCGCCAGATATCCTGAAGCAACTG
AATTGGTCTCAGGTTTGTGGTTGTTAGTATACTGAATATTACTTCAGGATGGCATGTTTTATTGACACCA
GCCTGATTTTTCACAACGTTATATTACCCGTTTACAGATAATTCCCAGCTAATAAATCAGGAAGTTCCAG
ATGTAACAGAAGTTATGAGGTGTATTAATTGATAGGTCTAACAGGCTTGAATTACTTTTCTTTAAAAACT
ACTGCATGTAAAAGGGTCTCCTCTTGTTGTGATGAGATTCGTATATATTTATATCTTAGTGATTTATGGA
TCATACTTGTGGTTTTCCTTAGGAGGTAACATGTTTACAATTAATAGTACTAACAGGGTGGCGAGCACAA
TCGCTCCATATGCATGTGTAAGCGATGTTAATTTAGAGGACAAGGCTACATTTTTAGATGAACATACCTC
AATACATGCGAATGATTCTTCTTTGCAATGCTTTGTCTTAAATGATCAGCATGTTCCGCAGAATACATTA
GCTACAGATGTTGAAGGCTACAATAGAGGATTACAGGAACGTATAAGCCTCGAGTACCAGCCCCTGGAAA
GCATTGTTTTTCTACTCGGCACCCCTGCAGTTTTAGAGACTAAAGAGTCTTTATCATTACCAGTTTCCCC
GGATGCTTTAACCCAAAAACTATTAAGCATTAGTAGCAATGATGAATGTAAATTATCAGGTAGCACCAGT
TGCACTACCCCAGCCAGTCATAACCCACCGTCCGGTTATATCGCTCAATACAGGCATTCTGCAGAGGTTT
TCCCGGATGAATAAAACAAAGCGTTATAAATAGCTGCGCCGAGGGCCCGGTACCCAATTCGCCCTATAGT
GAGTCGTATTACGCGCGCTCACTGGCCGTCGTTTTACAACGTCGTGACTGGGAAAACCCTGGCGTTACCC
AACTTAATCGCCTTGCAGCACATCCCCCTTTCGCCAGCTGGCGTAATAGCGAAGAGGCCCGCACCGATCG
CCCTTCCCAACAGTTGCGCAGCCTGAATGGCGAATGGG
[124 nt withheld, positions 1719-1842]
C
[91 nt withheld, positions 1844-1934]
A
[49 nt withheld, positions 1936-1984]
CCTTTGACGTTGGAGTCCACGTTCTTTAATAGTGGACTCTTGTTCCAAACTGGAACAA
